Addgene plasmid #210275: pUdOm1.3
Purpose: (Empty Backbone) Empty backbone with ampicillin resistance for intermediate expression in mammalian cells
Depositing lab: Corrie daCosta. Depositing organization: University of Ottawa. Publication: pUdOs: Concise Plasmids for Bacterial and Mammalian Cells. Manigat FO, Connell LB, Stewart BN, LePabic AR, Tessier CJG, Emlaw JR, Calvert ND, Rossl A, Shuhendler AJ, daCosta CJB, Campbell-Valois FX. ACS Synth Biol. 2024 Jan 18. doi: 10.1021/acssynbio.3c00408. PubMed 38235654.
Backbone
  Vector backbone: pUdOm1.3
  Backbone size (bp): 2368
  Vector type: Mammalian Expression, Synthetic Biology
  Promoter: CMV
Growth in bacteria
  Bacterial resistance: Ampicillin, 100 μg/mL
  Growth temperature: 37°C
  Growth strain: DH5alpha
  Copy number: High Copy
Terms and licenses: Academic/Nonprofit Terms; Industry Terms: Not Available to Industry
How to cite: pUdOm1.3 was a gift from Corrie daCosta (Addgene plasmid # 210275 ; http://n2t.net/addgene:210275 ; RRID:Addgene_210275)
