[The description below was written by a language model from this plasmid's Addgene catalogue record and pLannotate feature annotations shown in this document.]
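Description:
pUdOm1.3 is a very compact (2,368 bp) empty backbone for mammalian expression, belonging to the pUdO series of concise plasmids designed for bacterial and mammalian cells. It is propagated in E. coli as a high-copy plasmid from a ColE1/pUC-type origin of replication. Selection relies on ampicillin resistance, provided by a β-lactamase (AmpR) gene driven by its native bla promoter. No mammalian selection marker or viral replication element is annotated, which fits a minimalist vector intended mainly for transient transfection.

The expression cassette consists of a CMV-derived promoter followed by a bovine growth hormone polyadenylation signal, with an unannotated gap of roughly 170 bp between them. This gap is presumably where a gene of interest is inserted, although the record does not describe the cloning site itself. The catalogue lists the promoter simply as CMV. The feature table identifies it as a short match to CMVd2, a truncated version of the human cytomegalovirus immediate early promoter that gives moderately reduced expression relative to the full-length promoter. This agrees with the stated purpose of "intermediate expression" in mammalian cells, suggesting the plasmid is one of a graded set with different expression strengths.

The remaining annotations are a tiny lacZα fragment just upstream of the AmpR promoter and T7 and T3 promoter sequences lying between the resistance gene and the origin. These sit outside the expression cassette. They are most likely backbone remnants or convenient primer-binding sites rather than functional elements, and the record does not state their role. The plasmid carries no insert, tag or reporter, and it serves as a small starting vector for cloning genes for moderate-level mammalian expression.
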