Features (pLannotate 1.2.2; 8 found; start..end, strand, type, name):
    118..169     +  promoter       CMVd2 promoter: truncated human cytomegalovirus (CMV) immediate early promoter that yields moderately reduced expression relative to the full-length promoter
    344..568     +  polyA_signal   bGH poly(A) signal: bovine growth hormone polyadenylation signal
    638..655     +  CDS            lacZα (fragment): LacZα fragment of β-galactosidase; lacZ fragment
    654..725     +  promoter       AmpR promoter: bla
    726..1586    +  CDS            AmpR: β-lactamase; bla; confers resistance to ampicillin, carbenicillin, and related antibiotics
   1587..1605    +  promoter       T7 promoter: promoter for bacteriophage T7 RNA polymerase
   1694..1712    -  promoter       T3 promoter: promoter for bacteriophage T3 RNA polymerase
   1735..2323    +  rep_origin     ori: high-copy-number ColE1/pMB1/pBR322/pUC origin of replication
>Addgene plasmid #210275 | pUdOm1.3 | addgene full sequence | sequence record 422548 | Addgene NGS Result
TAAGTGACTAGCGGAAACACAGAAAAAAGCCCGCACCTGACAGTGCGAGCTTTTTTTTTCGACCAAAGGC
CAAAATCAACGGGACTTTCCAAAATGTCGTAACAACTCCGCCCCATTGACGCAAATGGGCGGTAGGCGTG
TACGGTGGGAGGTCTATATAAGCAGAGCTCTCCGAAGAGCCGAGTGTCTTCGGTTCGAGACCGAATTCGC
GAGCTCTCGCTAGCCAGTTTAAACAATTGCGGCCGCGTACTAGTCTATCGATTTGGATCCACCCTGCAGG
AAGTCTAGACCGTCGACACGGTCTCTGAGAGAAGACACGTCGCTCTTCGACGTAAGTAACTGACTGTGCC
TTCTAGTTGCCAGCCATCTGTTGTTTGCCCCTCCCCCGTGCCTTCCTTGACCCTGGAAGGTGCCACTCCC
ACTGTCCTTTCCTAATAAAATGAGGAAATTGCATCGCATTGTCTGAGTAGGTGTCATTCTATTCTGGGGG
GTGGGGTGGGGCAGGACAGCAAGGGGGAGGATTGGGAAGACAATAGCAGGCATGCTGGGGATGCGGTGGG
CTCTATGGCTCGGTACCAAATTCCAGAAAAGAGGCCTCCCGAAAGGGGGGCCTTTTTTCGTTTTGGTCCT
AAGCTTAACTGGCCGTCGTTTTACATTCAAATATGTATCCGCTCATGAGACAATAACCCTGATAAATGCT
TCAATAATATTGAAAAAGGAAGAGTATGAGTATTCAACATTTCCGTGTCGCCCTTATTCCCTTTTTTGCG
GCATTTTGCCTTCCTGTTTTTGCTCACCCAGAAACGCTGGTGAAAGTAAAAGATGCTGAAGATCAGTTGG
GTGCACGAGTGGGTTACATCGAACTGGATCTCAACAGCGGTAAGATCCTTGAGAGTTTTCGCCCCGAAGA
ACGTTTTCCAATGATGAGCACTTTTAAAGTTCTGCTATGTGGCGCGGTATTATCCCGTATTGACGCCGGG
CAAGAGCAACTCGGTCGCCGCATACACTATTCTCAGAATGACTTGGTTGAGTACTCACCAGTCACAGAAA
AGCATCTTACGGATGGCATGACAGTAAGAGAATTATGCAGTGCTGCCATAACCATGAGTGATAACACTGC
GGCCAACTTACTTCTGACAACGATCGGAGGACCGAAGGAGCTAACCGCTTTTTTGCACAACATGGGGGAT
CATGTAACTCGCCTTGATCGTTGGGAACCGGAGCTGAATGAAGCCATACCAAACGACGAGCGTGACACCA
CGATGCCTGTAGCAATGGCAACAACGTTGCGCAAACTATTAACTGGCGAACTACTTACTCTAGCTTCCCG
GCAACAATTAATAGACTGGATGGAGGCGGATAAAGTTGCAGGACCACTTCTGCGCTCGGCCCTTCCGGCT
GGCTGGTTTATTGCTGATAAATCTGGAGCCGGTGAGCGTGGGTCTCGCGGTATCATTGCAGCACTGGGGC
CAGATGGTAAGCCCTCCCGTATCGTAGTTATCTACACGACGGGGAGTCAGGCAACTATGGATGAACGAAA
TAGACAGATCGCTGAGATAGGTGCCTCACTGATTAAGCATTGGTAATAATACGACTCACTATAGGGTAAC
TAATTGAGGCGCGCCTACCACCGTCAAAAAAAACGGCGCTTTTTAGCGCCGTTTTTATTTTTCAACCTTC
CTAGGTAAGTGACCCTTTAGTGAGGGTTAATTTAGAAAAGATCAAAGGATCTTCTTGAGATCCTTTTTTT
CTGCGCGTAATCTGCTGCTTGCAAACAAAAAAACCACCGCTACCAGCGGTGGTTTGTTTGCCGGATCAAG
AGCTACCAACTCTTTTTCCGAAGGTAACTGGCTTCAGCAGAGCGCAGATACCAAATACTGTTCTTCTAGT
GTAGCCGTAGTTAGGCCACCACTTCAAGAACTCTGTAGCACCGCCTACATACCTCGCTCTGCTAATCCTG
TTACCAGTGGCTGCTGCCAGTGGCGATAAGTCGTGTCTTACCGGGTTGGACTCAAGACGATAGTTACCGG
ATAAGGCGCAGCGGTCGGGCTGAACGGGGGGTTCGTGCACACAGCCCAGCTTGGAGCGAACGACCTACAC
CGAACTGAGATACCTACAGCGTGAGCTATGAGAAAGCGCCACGCTTCCCGAAGGGAGAAAGGCGGACAGG
TATCCGGTAAGCGGCAGGGTCGGAACAGGAGAGCGCACGAGGGAGCTTCCAGGGGGAAACGCCTGGTATC
TTTATAGTCCTGTCGGGTTTCGCCACCTCTGACTTGAGCGTCGATTTTTGTGATGCTCGTCAGGGGGGCG
GAGCCTATGGAAAAACGCCAGCAACGCGGCCCAGGAAACAGCTATGACCATGCCCGGG
